>Addgene plasmid #240719 | RT B2-B6-pUPD2 | addgene full sequence | sequence record 482797 | Addgene NGS Result
TCTCAAGAAGATCCTTTGATCTTTTCTACGGGGTCTGACGCTCAGTGGAACGAAAACTCACGTTAAGGGA
TTTTGGTCATGAGATTATCAAAAAGGATCTTCACCTAGATCCTTTTAAATTAAAAATGAAGTTTTAAATC
AATCTAAAGTATATATGAGTAAACTTGGTCTGACAGCTCGAGGCTTGGATTCTCACCAATAAAAAACGCC
CGGCGGCAACCGAGCGTTCTGAACAAATCCAGATGGAGTTCTGAGGTCATTACTGGATCTATCAACAGGA
GTCCAAGCGAGCTCGATATCAAATTACGCCCCGCCCTGCCACTCGTCGCAGTACTGTTGTAATTCATTAA
GCATTCTGCCGACATGGAAGCCATCACAAACGGCATGATGAACCTGAATCGCCAGCGGCATCAGCACCTT
GTCGCCTTGCGTATAATATTTGCCCATGGTGAAAACGGGGGCGAAGAAGTTGTCCATATTGGCCACGTTT
AAATCAAAACTGGTGAAACTCACCCAGGGATTGGCTGATACGAAAAACATATTCTCAATAAACCCTTTAG
GGAAATAGGCCAGGTTTTCACCGTAACACGCCACATCTTGCGAATATATGTGTAGAAACTGCCGGAAATC
GTCGTGGTATTCACTCCAGAGTGATGAAAACGTTTCAGTTTGCTCATGGAAAACGGTGTAACAAGGGTGA
ACACTATCCCATATCACCAGCTCACCGTCTTTCATTGCCATACGAAATTCCGGATGAGCATTCATCAGGC
GGGCAAGAATGTGAATAAAGGCCGGATAAAACTTGTGCTTATTTTTCTTTACGGTCTTTAAAAAGGCCGT
AATATCCAGCTGAACGGTCTGGTTATAGGTACATTGAGCAACTGACTGAAATGCCTCAAAATGTTCTTTA
CGATGCCATTGGGATATATCAACGGTGGTATATCCAGTGATTTTTTTCTCCATTTTAGCTTCCTTAGCTC
CTGAAAATCTCGATAACTCAAAAAATACGCCCGGTAGTGATCTTATTTCATTATGGTGAAAGTTGGAACC
TCTTACGTGCCCGATCAACTCGAGTGCCACCTGACGTCTAAGAAACCATTATTATCATGACATTAACCTA
TAAAAATAGGCGTATCACGAGGCAGAATTTCAGATAAAAAAAATCCTTAGCTTTCGCTAAGGATGATTTC
TGGAATTCGCGGCCGCTTCTAGAGCGATGAGTGGTCTCGCCATGGCGTGCCTGCAGACTAGTATTTAAAT
TAGGGATAACAGGGTAATAGCAGTCTTACTTCCATGATTTCTTTAACTATGCCGGAATCCATCGCAGCGT
AATGCTCTACACCACGCCGAACACCTGGGTGGACGATATCACCGTGGTGACGCATGTCGCGCAAGACTGT
AACCACGCGTCTGTTGACTGGCAGGTGGTGGCCAATGGTGATGTCAGCGTTGAACTGCGTGATGCGGATC
AACAGGTGGTTGCAACTGGACAAGGCACTAGCGGGACTTTGCAAGTGGTGAATCCGCACCTCTGGCAACC
GGGTGAAGGTTATCTCTATGAACTGTGCGTCACAGCCAAAAGCCAGACAGAGTGTGATATCTACCCGCTT
CGCGTCGGCATCCGGTCAGTGGCAGTGAAGGGCGAACAGTTCCTGATTAACCACAAACCGTTCTACTTTA
CTGGCTTTGGTCGTCATGAAGATGCGGACTTGCGTGGCAAAGGATTCGATAACGTGCTGATGGTGCACGA
CCACGCATTAATGGACTGGATTGGGGCCAACTCCTACCGTACCTCGCATTACCCTTACGCTGAAGAGATG
CTCGACTGGGCAGATGAACATGGCATCGTGGTGATTGATGAAACTGCTGCTGTCGGCTTTAACCTCTCTT
TAGGCATTGGTTTCGAAGCGGGCAACAAGCCGAAAGAACTGTACAGCGAAGAGGCAGTCAACGGGGAAAC
TCAGCAAGCGCACTTACAGGCGATTAAAGAGCTGATAGCGCGTGACAAAAACCACCCAAGCGTGGTGATG
TGGAGTATTGCCAACGAACCGGATACCCGTCCGCAAGGTGCACGGGAATATTTCGCGCCACTGGCGGAAG
CAACGCGTAAACTCGACCCGACGCGTCCGATCACCTGCGTCAATGTAATGTTCTGCGACGCTCACACCGA
TACCATCAGCGATCTCTTTGATGTGCTGTGCCTGAACCGTTATTACGGATGGTATGTCCAAAGCGGCGAT
TTGGAAACGGCAGAGAAGGTACTGGAAAAAGAACTTCTGGCCTGGCAGGAGAAACTGCATCAGCCGATTA
TCATCACCGAATACGGCGTGGATACGTTAGCCGGGCTGCACTCAATGTACACCGACATGTGGAGTGAAGA
GTATCAGTGTGCATGGCTGGATATGTATCACCGCGTCTTTGATCGCGTCAGCGCCGTCGTCGGTGAACAG
GTATGGAATTTCGCCGATTTTGCGACCTCGCAAGGCATATTGCGCGTTGGCGGTAACAAGAAAGGGATCT
TCACTCGCGACCGCAAACCGAAGTCGGCGGCTTTTCTGCTGCAAAAACGCTGGACTGGCATGAACTTCGG
TGAAAAACCGCAGCAGGGAGGCAAACAACGCAGGGAGGCAAACAATGATATCACAACTCTCCTGACGCGT
CATCGTCGGCTACAGCCTCGGGAATTGCTACCTAGCTCGAGCAAGATCCAAGGAGATATAACAATGGCTT
CCTCCTGGATTGAACAAGATGGATTGCACGCAGGTTCTCCGGCCGCTTGGGTGGAGAGGCTATTCGGCTA
TGACTGGGCACAACAGACAATCGGCTGCTCTGATGCCGCCGTGTTCCGGCTGTCAGCGCAGGGTAGACCG
GTTCTTTTTGTCAAGACCGACCTGTCCGGTGCCCTGAATGAACTGCAAGACGAGGCAGCGCGGCTATCGT
GGCTGGCCACGACGGGCGTACCTTGCGCTGCTGTGCTCGACGTTGTCACTGAAGCGGGAAGGGACTGGCT
GCTATTGGGCGAAGTGCCGGGGCAGGATCTCCTGTCATCTCACCTTGCTCCTGCCGAGAAAGTATCCATC
ATGGCTGATGCAATGCGGCGGCTGCATACGCTTGATCCGGCTACCTGCCCATTCGACCACCAAGCGAAAC
ATCGCATCGAGCGAGCACGTACTCGGATGGAAGCCGGTCTTGTCGATCAGGATGATCTGGACGAAGAGCA
TCAGGGGCTCGCGCCAGCCGAACTGTTCGCCAGGCTCAAGGCGAGAATGCCCGACGGCGAGGATCTCGTC
GTGACCCATGGCGATGCCTGCTTGCCGAATATCATGGTGGAAAATGGCCGCTTTTCTGGATTCATCGACT
GTGGCCGGCTGGGTGTGGCGGACCGCTATCAGGACATAGCGTTGGCTACCCGTGATATTGCTGAAGAGCT
TGGCGGCGAATGGGCTGACCGCTTCCTCGTGCTTTACGGTATCGCCGCTCCCGATTCGCAGCGCATCGCC
TTCTATCGCCTTCTTGACGAGTTCTTCTGATAACCGCGGAGAGCTCGAATTTCCCCGATCGTTCAAACAT
TTGGCAATAAAGTTTCTTAAGATTGAATCCTGTTGCCGGTCTTGCGATGATTATCATATAATTTCTGTTG
AATTACGTTAAGCATGTAATAATTAACATGTAATGCATGACGTTATTTATGAGATGGGTTTTTATGATTA
GAGTCCCGCAATTATACATTTAATACGCGATAGAAAACAAAATATAGCGCGCAAACTAGGATAAATTATC
GCGCGCGGTGTCATCTATGTTACTAGATCGTGGGCCCGTCCAGTTCCATTCGCCCTATAGTGAGTCGTAT
TAAACCTGCATTAATGAATCGGCCAACGCGCGGGGTAGGGATAACAGGGTAATCCCGGGAGAGGGTATGA
GACCACTCATCGCGACTAGTAGCGGCCGCTGCAGTCCGGCAAAAAAGGGCAAGGTGTCACCACCCTGCCC
TTTTTCTTTAAAACCGAAAAGATTACTTCGCGTTATGCAGGCTTCCTCGCTCACTGACTCGCTGCGCTCG
GTCGTTCGGCTGCGGCGAGCGGTATCAGCTCACTCAAAGGCGGTAATACGGTTATCCACAGAATCAGGGG
ATAACGCAGGAAAGAACATGTGAGCAAAAGGCCAGCAAAAGGCCAGGAACCGTAAAAAGGCCGCGTTGCT
GGCGTTTTTCCACAGGCTCCGCCCCCCTGACGAGCATCACAAAAATCGACGCTCAAGTCAGAGGTGGCGA
AACCCGACAGGACTATAAAGATACCAGGCGTTTCCCCCTGGAAGCTCCCTCGTGCGCTCTCCTGTTCCGA
CCCTGCCGCTTACCGGATACCTGTCCGCCTTTCTCCCTTCGGGAAGCGTGGCGCTTTCTCATAGCTCACG
CTGTAGGTATCTCAGTTCGGTGTAGGTCGTTCGCTCCAAGCTGGGCTGTGTGCACGAACCCCCCGTTCAG
CCCGACCGCTGCGCCTTATCCGGTAACTATCGTCTTGAGTCCAACCCGGTAAGACACGACTTATCGCCAC
TGGCAGCAGCCACTGGTAACAGGATTAGCAGAGCGAGGTATGTAGGCGGTGCTACAGAGTTCTTGAAGTG
GTGGCCTAACTACGGCTACACTAGAAGAACAGTATTTGGTATCTGCGCTCTGCTGAAGCCAGTTACCTTC
GGAAAAAGAGTTGGTAGCTCTTGATCCGGCAAACAAACCACCGCTGGTAGCGGTGGTTTTTTTGTTTGCA
AGCAGCAGATTACGCGCAGAAAAAAAGGA
Features (pLannotate 1.2.2; 12 found; start..end, strand, type, name):
    189..283     -  terminator     lambda t0 terminator: transcription terminator from phage lambda
    307..963     -  CDS            cat: CAT_ECOLX - Experimental evidence at protein level: Swiss-Prot protein existence level 1. This enzyme is an effector of chloramphenicol resistance in bacteria. From Escherichia coli. This protein is used as a marker in many commonly used cloning vectors, such as pACYC184.
    964..1061    -  promoter       cat promoter: promoter of the E. coli cat gene encoding chloramphenicol acetyltransferase
   1147..1190    -  terminator     bacterial terminator: putative bacterial transcription terminator
   1193..1214    +  misc_feature   BioBrick prefix: BioBrick prefix for parts that do not start with "ATG"
   1279..2618    +  CDS            GUS (fragment): β-glucuronidase; uidA (or gusA) from E. coli
   2738..3530    +  CDS            NeoR/KanR (fragment): aminoglycoside phosphotransferase from Tn5; aph(3')-II (or nptII); confers resistance to neomycin, kanamycin, and G418 (Geneticin®)
   3557..3809    +  terminator     NOS terminator: nopaline synthase terminator and poly(A) signal
   3834..3852    -  promoter       T7 promoter: promoter for bacteriophage T7 RNA polymerase
   3935..3954    +  misc_feature   BioBrick suffix: universal suffix for all parts
   3955..4012    +  terminator     his operon terminator: This putative transcriptin terminator from the E. coli his operon has a 2-bp deletion introduced during synthesis. Its efficiency has not been determined.
   4207..6       -  rep_origin     ori (across the origin): high-copy-number ColE1/pMB1/pBR322/pUC origin of replication
