[The description below was written by a language model from this plasmid's Addgene catalogue record and pLannotate feature annotations shown in this document.]
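Description:
RT B2-B6-pUPD2 is a GoldenBraid level-0 "part" plasmid built on the pUPD2 entry vector, a small synthetic-biology backbone used to domesticate and store standardized DNA parts for plant construct assembly. The 4,789-nt plasmid is propagated in E. coli from a high-copy ColE1/pUC-type origin and selected with chloramphenicol through a cat gene driven by its native promoter and followed by the lambda t0 terminator. The cloning region is flanked by BioBrick prefix and suffix sequences and insulated by bacterial transcription terminators, including a his operon terminator, which limit read-through between the insert and the backbone. A short T7 promoter annotation lies just downstream of the insert in the reverse orientation.

The insert, named RT, is a repair template for homology-directed repair. It carries a partial β-glucuronidase (GUS, uidA) coding sequence followed by a partial NPTII (NeoR/KanR aminoglycoside phosphotransferase) coding sequence and a NOS terminator/poly(A) signal. No plant promoter is annotated, and both reading frames are detected only as fragments. This fits a donor meant to supply homology and missing or corrected sequence to a GUS:NPTII reporter locus rather than to express the fusion itself, although the record does not give the exact design of the homology arms or of the target lesion. The part was made by Golden Gate cloning and has B2-B6 GoldenBraid grammar, meaning its overhangs let it occupy those standard positions in a higher-order assembly. According to the record, it is used in HDR (gene targeting) experiments with compatible reporter plant lines, in the context of modular geminivirus-based vectors for plants.
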