Addgene plasmid #240719: RT B2-B6-pUPD2
Purpose: GUS:NPTII repair template used for HDR experiments with compatible reporter lines. Has B2-B6 Goldenbraid grammar.
Depositing lab: Jose Alonso. Depositing organization: North Carolina State University. Publication: Development of Modular Geminivirus-Based Vectors for High Cargo Expression and Gene Targeting in Plants. Neubauer M, Vollen K, Zhao C, Ascencio-Ibanez JT, Hanley-Bowdoin L, Stepanova AN, Alonso JM. Plant Biotechnol J. 2025 Sep 21. doi: 10.1111/pbi.70320. PubMed 40976866.
Backbone
  Vector backbone: pUPD2
  Vector type: Synthetic Biology
Growth in bacteria
  Bacterial resistance: Chloramphenicol, 25 μg/mL
  Growth temperature: 37°C
  Growth strain: DH5alpha
  Copy number: High Copy
Gene/Insert
  Gene/Insert name: RT
  Species: Unspecified
  Cloning method: Golden Gate
Terms and licenses: Academic/Nonprofit Terms; Industry Terms: Not Available to Industry
How to cite: RT B2-B6-pUPD2 was a gift from Jose Alonso (Addgene plasmid # 240719 ; http://n2t.net/addgene:240719 ; RRID:Addgene_240719)
